>Addgene plasmid #178826 | HT107_pAAV_hSyn-DiO-SomQuasAr6a_EGFP-P2A-somCheRiff_HA | addgene full sequence | sequence record 353305 | Addgene NGS Result
CCTGCAGGCAGCTGCGCGCTCGCTCGCTCACTGAGGCCGCCCGGGCGTCGGGCGACCTTTGGTCGCCCGG
CCTCAGTGAGCGAGCGAGCGCGCAGAGAGGGAGTGGCCAACTCCATCACTAGGGGTTCCTGCGGCCGCAC
GCGTGTGTCTAGACTGCAGAGGGCCCTGCGTATGAGTGCAAGTGGGTTTTAGGACCAGGATGAGGCGGGG
TGGGGGTGCCTACCTGACGACCGACCCCGACCCACTGGACAAGCACCCAACCCCCATTCCCCAAATTGCG
CATCCCCTATCAGAGAGGGGGAGGGGAAACAGGATGCGGCGAGGCGCGTGCGCACTGCCAGCTTCAGCAC
CGCGGACAGTGCCTTCGCCCCCGCCTGGCGGCGCGCGCCACCGCCGCCTCAGCACTGAAGGCGCGCTGAC
GTCACTCGCCGGTCCCCCGCAAACTCCCCTTCCCGGCCACCTTGGTCGCGTCCGCGCCGCCGCCGGCCCA
GCCGGACCGCACCACGCGAGGCGCGAGATAGGGGGGCACGGGCGCGACCATCTGCGCTGCGGCGCCGGCG
ACTCAGCGCTGCCTCAGTCTGCGGTGGGCAGCGGAGGAGTCGTGTCGTGCCTGAGAGCGCAGTCGAGAAG
GTACCGGATCCTCTAGAGTCGACTCCGGAATAACTTCGTATAGGATACTTTATACGAAGTTATGCAGAAT
GGTAGCTGGATTGTAGCTGCTATTAGCAATATGAAACCTCTTAATAACTTCGTATAGCATACATTATACG
AAGTTATGGCGCGCCTTAGAATCGAGTAGCCTCTGGAAAATCGGTGGCGCATGAAATGAAGCTGTCGATA
CTGGACATAGATCGCATGTCTATAACGCCTTCAGTCCGTGCTGGAAGGGGTGCGACAGGGCTGGGCATGG
ATGACATCTCCAATTCCTCGGGTGGTTTTGATTGTGGGGCCATTTCCTTAGTGTTAAGTATAGGCTGACT
CTGAGCGTAATCTGGAACATCGTATGGGTAGCTCTTGGCGGCCGCCACTTTATCTTCCTCTGTCACGAAG
GCCAGCACGTCCACCTTGCGTCCCAGAAACTGGGAGCTCACTGGTCTCCTGATATCGCCGTACATAATGA
TATGCTCGTGAATTTTGATCCGCAGGAAGTGCCCCAGCAGTCCCCAAATATTCTTGGACAGCAGGTCGGC
GATGGTATGGCCAATAGTGGACCCAGCCACGCTCAGGGTGTGCATGCCTTCAGGCCCAAAGATGAACAGG
CCGGGAAACATCAGCCAACTAGAATAGTACACGGCAGTCATGGCCAGCACCAGTTTCTTACAGCCGCCGG
CAGGCATGATATAGTAAGACTCCACGTAGATGATTCCAGCGTTGTAGAATGTCTGGGTTCCATACACCAG
GCCGATACAGTAAAACAGCCACTTCACCCACCCAGTGGCCAGAGCGGCTGTCACTCCCATGCAAATAGTT
CCCAGGTCGGACACCAGCAGAGCCATTGTCCGCTTATTGTATGCCTCACTCAGGCCGGTGATGTTAGACA
GATGAATCAGGATCACGGGACATGTCAGCAGCCATTCGGCATATCTCAGCCATGGGGTAATGTTCCCTCC
GTACAGGAACAGCATAGCAGGACTGGTGAACTCGAAATAGATCTCCAGAATCACTTTGATCAGCTCCACG
GAGCACACGTACACTTCCTCCCATCCCACGCTGGCCTTATAGGCGTGCCAGCCGTAGAAAGCCAGAAACA
GGGCAGACAGGAACACGGCAAACCACTGGAAGCCCCTAGCTGTTTCCTGCTCCCACAGGGCCCCATAGTA
GATGTAGATGGAGCTGCACTGTTCCTCATACCCATGCACGGGGTGGTAGGGTGGATTCACTTGATATCCA
GCTGGGGCATGGTACTCACTGCCTCCGGCAGAATCGTTTCCAGGTGGGGCGCTGTGAGCGTCTGGAGCAG
GAGCTCCGCCGGGACCGGGGTTTTCTTCCACGTCTCCTGCTTGCTTTAACAGAGAGAAGTTCGTGGCTCC
GGAGCCCACCTCGTTCTCGTAGCAGAACTTGTAGAACCTGGTGGCCTCAGGGAAGTCGGTGGCGCAGCTG
ATGAAGCTGTCGATGCTGCTCATGCTCCTCATGTCGATCACGCCCTCGGTCCTGGCAGGCAGAGGGGCCA
CAGGGCTAGGCATGCTGCTCATCTCCAGCTCCTCAGGAGGCTTGCTCTGAGGGGCCATCTCCTTGGTGTT
CAGGATAGGCTGGCTCTGGGTACCTCCGCTCCCACCCTTGTACAGCTCGTCCATGCCGAGAGTGATCCCG
GCGGCGGTCACGAACTCCAGCAGGACCATGTGATCGCGCTTCTCGTTGGGGTCTTTGCTCAGGGCGGACT
GGGTGCTCAGGTAGTGGTTGTCGGGCAGCAGCACGGGGCCGTCGCCGATGGGGGTGTTCTGCTGGTAGTG
GTCGGCGAGCTGCACGCTGCCGTCCTCGATGTTGTGGCGGATCTTGAAGTTCACCTTGATGCCGTTCTTC
TGCTTGTCGGCCATGATATAGACGTTGTGGCTGTTGTAGTTGTACTCCAGCTTGTGCCCCAGGATGTTGC
CGTCCTCCTTGAAGTCGATGCCCTTCAGCTCGATGCGGTTCACCAGGGTGTCGCCCTCGAACTTCACCTC
GGCGCGGGTCTTGTAGTTGCCGTCGTCCTTGAAGAAGATGGTGCGCTCCTGGACGTAGCCTTCGGGCATG
GCGGACTTGAAGAAGTCGTGCTGCTTCATGTGGTCGGGGTAGCGGCTGAAGCACTGCACGCCGTAGGTCA
GGGTGGTCACGAGGGTGGGCCAGGGCACGGGCAGCTTGCCGGTGGTGCAAATGAACTTCAGGGTCAGCTT
GCCGTAGGTGGCATCGCCCTCGCCCTCGCCGGACACGCTGAACTTGTGGCCGTTTACGTCGCCGTCCAGC
TCGACCAGGATGGGCACCACCCCGGTGAACAGCTCCTCGCCCTTGCTCACCACGTTGATGTCGATCTGGT
CCAGGGGGATGTACTCGCCCTCGCTGGTGATCCTGCTCTTGGCGGCCGCCTTGCTCACTGCTACTACCGG
GCGGTCGGCGGCACCGGTATCAGCTCCAGCTGAAGGTTCAGGTGCTTCTGTATCTTGCAGAATGCTTCTT
GACCTGAGCAGGATAAAACCGAAGCCCACCTTGGCGGTGACGTCCAGCACCATGAACAGCAAAGTTTCGA
TTCCCAGGCCCACAACTCCGGCACCCTCGGTGCCGATAATCCAGATGATAGGGTAAGCAGTCCACAGGAC
CAGAACCAGTGCGGTGAGGATGTTGAAGGTTGAGGCAACCTCTGGGCCTCTCTCCTTAGCGGCTGACCGC
AGAGAAGTGGCCAGGACATACAGAACGACGATCATACAGATAGTTGAGAACAGGCACCAAGAGTATCTGG
CAATGGCAGTATGTGACAGTGTCCCTATCAGGCCTGTGACAATCATCAGAGCATCGCCGCCAACGAGAGT
GCCGATGGTCACTCTATCAACTTTGGCCAGGAGTGCCAGGTGCAGCAGCAACAGTGGTGTAGTCAGCAGC
CACTGTGCGTATCTTGCGTAGTAGATGTTCAGGATCTCTCCACCTACTGGCACCTCTGTGAGGCCAATAC
CAAAGAACATTGACAGATAAGCTGCACTGGCAATACCGCTGACCAGGATTGTCACTGCGTAGTACTCCCG
TGCATCCTTGTCAGTCTCTCCGCCCGCTCTAACCAGGAAGTAGAAGGTTCCGATCAGCATCAGCAGTGTA
CCAATTCCGAGCCACAGACTTTCAGGTCTACCATCTCCGAGGAGGTCATAACCAGCCTGCAGTGCGATAG
AAACCATGGTGGCGGAGCTAGCATAACTTCGTATAAAGTATCCTATACGAAGTTATTTGCCTTAACCCAG
AAATTATCACTGTTATTCTTTAGAATGGTGCAAAGAATAACTTCGTATAATGTATGCTATACGAAGTTAT
GAATTCGATATCAAGCTTATCGATAATCAACCTCTGGATTACAAAATTTGTGAAAGATTGACTGGTATTC
TTAACTATGTTGCTCCTTTTACGCTATGTGGATACGCTGCTTTAATGCCTTTGTATCATGCTATTGCTTC
CCGTATGGCTTTCATTTTCTCCTCCTTGTATAAATCCTGGTTGCTGTCTCTTTATGAGGAGTTGTGGCCC
GTTGTCAGGCAACGTGGCGTGGTGTGCACTGTGTTTGCTGACGCAACCCCCACTGGTTGGGGCATTGCCA
CCACCTGTCAGCTCCTTTCCGGGACTTTCGCTTTCCCCCTCCCTATTGCCACGGCGGAACTCATCGCCGC
CTGCCTTGCCCGCTGCTGGACAGGGGCTCGGCTGTTGGGCACTGACAATTCCGTGGTGTTGTCGGGGAAA
TCATCGTCCTTTCCTTGGCTGCTCGCCTATGTTGCCACCTGGATTCTGCGCGGGACGTCCTTCTGCTACG
TCCCTTCGGCCCTCAATCCAGCGGACCTTCCTTCCCGCGGCCTGCTGCCGGCTCTGCGGCCTCTTCCGCG
TCTTCGCCTTCGCCCTCAGACGAGTCGGATCTCCCTTTGGGCCGCCTCCCCGCATCGATACCGAGCGCTG
CTCGAGAGATCTCTAGAGCTCGCTGATCAGCCTCGACTGTGCCTTCTAGTTGCCAGCCATCTGTTGTTTG
CCCCTCCCCCGTGCCTTCCTTGACCCTGGAAGGTGCCACTCCCACTGTCCTTTCCTAATAAAATGAGGAA
ATTGCATCGCATTGTCTGAGTAGGTGTCATTCTATTCTGGGGGGTGGGGTGGGGCAGGACAGCAAGGGGG
AGGATTGGGAAGACAATAGCAGGCATGCTGGGGATAACCACGTGCGGACCGAGCGGCCGCAGGAACCCCT
AGTGATGGAGTTGGCCACTCCCTCTCTGCGCGCTCGCTCGCTCACTGAGGCCGGGCGACCAAAGGTCGCC
CGACGCCCGGGCTTTGCCCGGGCGGCCTCAGTGAGCGAGCGAGCGCGCAGCTGCCTGCAGGGGCGCCTGA
TGCGGTATTTTCTCCTTACGCATCTGTGCGGTATTTCACACCGCATA
[95 nt withheld, positions 5088-5182]
T
[46 nt withheld, positions 5184-5229]
C
[141 nt withheld, positions 5231-5371]
CCTTTGACGTTGGAGTCCACGTTCTTT
[37 nt withheld, positions 5399-5435]
ACTCTATCTCGGGCTATTCTTTTGATTTATAAGGGATTTTGCCGATTTCGGTCTATTGGTTAAAAAATGA
GCTGATTTAACAAAAATTTAACGCGAATTTTAACAAAATATTAACGTTTACAATTTTATGGTGCACTCTC
AGTACAATCTGCTCTGATGCCGCATAGTTAAGCCAGCCCCGACACCCGCCAACACCCGCTGACGCGCCCT
GACGGGCTTGTCTGCTCCCGGCATCCGCTTACAGACAAGCTGTGACCGTCTCCGGGAGCTGCATGTGTCA
GAGGTTTTCACCGTCATCACCGAAACGCGCGAGACGAAAGGGCCTCGTGATACGCCTATTTTTATAGGTT
AATGTCATGATAATAATGGTTTCTTAGACGTCAGGTGGCACTTTTCGGGGAAATGTGCGCGGAACCCCTA
TTTGTTTATTTTTCTAAATACATTCAAATATGTATCCGCTCATGAGACAATAACCCTGATAAATGCTTCA
ATAATATTGAAAAAGGAAGAGTATGAGTATTCAACATTTCCGTGTCGCCCTTATTCCCTTTTTTGCGGCA
TTTTGCCTTCCTGTTTTTGCTCACCCAGAAACGCTGGTGAAAGTAAAAGATGCTGAAGATCAGTTGGGTG
CACGAGTGGGTTACATCGAACTGGATCTCAACAGCGGTAAGATCCTTGAGAGTTTTCGCCCCGAAGAACG
TTTTCCAATGATGAGCACTTTTAAAGTTCTGCTATGTGGCGCGGTATTATCCCGTATTGACGCCGGGCAA
GAGCAACTCGGTCGCCGCATACACTATTCTCAGAATGACTTGGTTGAGTACTCACCAGTCACAGAAAAGC
ATCTTACGGATGGCATGACAGTAAGAGAATTATGCAGTGCTGCCATAACCATGAGTGATAACACTGCGGC
CAACTTACTTCTGACAACGATCGGAGGACCGAAGGAGCTAACCGCTTTTTTGCACAACATGGGGGATCAT
GTAACTCGCCTTGATCGTTGGGAACCGGAGCTGAATGAAGCCATACCAAACGACGAGCGTGACACCACGA
TGCCTGTAGCAATGGCAACAACGTTGCGCAAACTATTAACTGGCGAACTACTTACTCTAGCTTCCCGGCA
ACAATTAATAGACTGGATGGAGGCGGATAAAGTTGCAGGACCACTTCTGCGCTCGGCCCTTCCGGCTGGC
TGGTTTATTGCTGATAAATCTGGAGCCGGTGAGCGTGGGTCTCGCGGTATCATTGCAGCACTGGGGCCAG
ATGGTAAGCCCTCCCGTATCGTAGTTATCTACACGACGGGGAGTCAGGCAACTATGGATGAACGAAATAG
ACAGATCGCTGAGATAGGTGCCTCACTGATTAAGCATTGGTAACTGTCAGACCAAGTTTACTCATATATA
CTTTAGATTGATTTAAAACTTCATTTTTAATTTAAAAGGATCTAGGTGAAGATCCTTTTTGATAATCTCA
TGACCAAAATCCCTTAACGTGAGTTTTCGTTCCACTGAGCGTCAGACCCCGTAGAAAAGATCAAAGGATC
TTCTTGAGATCCTTTTTTTCTGCGCGTAATCTGCTGCTTGCAAACAAAAAAACCACCGCTACCAGCGGTG
GTTTGTTTGCCGGATCAAGAGCTACCAACTCTTTTTCCGAAGGTAACTGGCTTCAGCAGAGCGCAGATAC
CAAATACTGTTCTTCTAGTGTAGCCGTAGTTAGGCCACCACTTCAAGAACTCTGTAGCACCGCCTACATA
CCTCGCTCTGCTAATCCTGTTACCAGTGGCTGCTGCCAGTGGCGATAAGTCGTGTCTTACCGGGTTGGAC
TCAAGACGATAGTTACCGGATAAGGCGCAGCGGTCGGGCTGAACGGGGGGTTCGTGCACACAGCCCAGCT
TGGAGCGAACGACCTACACCGAACTGAGATACCTACAGCGTGAGCTATGAGAAAGCGCCACGCTTCCCGA
AGGGAGAAAGGCGGACAGGTATCCGGTAAGCGGCAGGGTCGGAACAGGAGAGCGCACGAGGGAGCTTCCA
GGGGGAAACGCCTGGTATCTTTATAGTCCTGTCGGGTTTCGCCACCTCTGACTTGAGCGTCGATTTTTGT
GATGCTCGTCAGGGGGGCGGAGCCTATGGAAAAACGCCAGCAACGCGGCCTTTTTACGGTTCCTGGCCTT
TTGCTGGCCTTTTGCTCACATGT
Features (pLannotate 1.2.2; 29 found; start..end, strand, type, name):
     12..39      +  repeat_region  AAV2 ITR (fragment): inverted terminal repeat of adeno-associated virus serotype 2 inverted
     68..95      +  repeat_region  AAV2 ITR (fragment): inverted terminal repeat of adeno-associated virus serotype 2 inverted
    175..622     +  promoter       hSyn promoter: human synapsin I promoter; confers neuron-specific expression (Kügler et al., 2003)
    636..653     +  misc_feature   MCS (fragment): pUC18/19 multiple cloning site
    660..693     +  protein_bind   lox2272: Cre-mediated recombination occurs in the 8-bp core sequence (GGATACTT). lox2272 sites are compatible with each other, but incompatible with loxP or loxN sites (Lee and Saito, 1988). Cre recombinase
    694..743     -  intron         β-globin intron (fragment): internally truncated intron from human β-globin
    744..777     +  protein_bind   loxP: Cre-mediated recombination occurs in the 8-bp core sequence (GCATACAT). Cre recombinase
    789..983     -  CDS            Kcnb1 (fragment): KCNB1_RAT - Experimental evidence at protein level: Swiss-Prot protein existence level 1. Voltage-gated potassium channel that mediates transmembrane potassium transport in excitable membranes, primarily in the brain, but also in the pancreas and cardiovascular system. Contributes to the regulation of the action potential (AP) repolarization, duration and frequency of repetitive AP firing in neurons, muscle cells and endocrine cells and plays a role in homeostatic attenuation of electrical excitability throughout the brain (PubMed:10024359, PubMed:10618149, PubMed:12451110, PubMed:17379638, Pu
    984..1010    -  CDS            3xHA (fragment): three tandem HA epitope tags
   1026..1970    -  CDS            CheRiff: blue light-activated optogenetic actuator derived from Scherffelia dubia channelrhodopsin (Hochbaum et al., 2014)
   1972..2027    -  CDS            P2A (fragment): 2A peptide from porcine teschovirus-1 polyprotein Eukaryotic ribosomes fail to insert a peptide bond between the Gly and Pro residues, yielding separate polypeptides.
   2064..2261    -  CDS            Kcnb1 (fragment): KCNB1_RAT - Experimental evidence at protein level: Swiss-Prot protein existence level 1. Voltage-gated potassium channel that mediates transmembrane potassium transport in excitable membranes, primarily in the brain, but also in the pancreas and cardiovascular system. Contributes to the regulation of the action potential (AP) repolarization, duration and frequency of repetitive AP firing in neurons, muscle cells and endocrine cells and plays a role in homeostatic attenuation of electrical excitability throughout the brain (PubMed:10024359, PubMed:10618149, PubMed:12451110, PubMed:17379638, Pu
   2277..2992    -  CDS            EGFP (fragment): the original enhanced GFP (Yang et al., 1996) mammalian codon-optimized
   2991..3050    -  CDS            KCNJ2 (fragment): KCNJ2_HUMAN - Also known as IRK1. Experimental evidence at protein level: Swiss-Prot protein existence level 1. Probably participates in establishing action potential waveform and excitability of neuronal and muscle tissues. Inward rectifier potassium channels are characterized by a greater tendency to allow potassium to flow into the cell rather than out of it. Their voltage dependence is regulated by the concentration of extracellular potassium; as external potassium is raised, the voltage range of the channel opening shifts to more positive voltages. The inward rectification is mainly due t
   3084..3848    -  CDS            aop3: BACR3_HALSD - Experimental evidence at protein level: Swiss-Prot protein existence level 1. Light-driven proton pump. From Halorubrum sodomense.
   3873..3906    -  protein_bind   lox2272: Cre-mediated recombination occurs in the 8-bp core sequence (GGATACTT). lox2272 sites are compatible with each other, but incompatible with loxP or loxN sites (Lee and Saito, 1988). Cre recombinase
   3907..3956    -  intron         β-globin intron (fragment): internally truncated intron from human β-globin
   3957..3990    -  protein_bind   loxP: Cre-mediated recombination occurs in the 8-bp core sequence (GCATACAT). Cre recombinase
   3991..4015    +  misc_feature   MCS (fragment): pBluescript multiple cloning site
   4015..4603    +  misc_feature   WPRE: woodchuck hepatitis virus posttranscriptional regulatory element
   4657..4864    +  polyA_signal   bGH poly(A) signal: bovine growth hormone polyadenylation signal
   4891..5031    +  repeat_region  AAV2 ITR: inverted terminal repeat of adeno-associated virus serotype 2 inverted
   5036..5087    -  misc_feature   bom (fragment): basis of mobility region from pBR322
   5106..5561    +  rep_origin     f1 ori (sequence partly withheld): f1 bacteriophage origin of replication; arrow indicates direction of (+) strand synthesis
   5562..5611    -  misc_feature   bom (fragment): basis of mobility region from pBR322
   5713..5748    -  CDS            rop (fragment): Rop protein, which maintains plasmids at low copy number; rop
   5843..5947    +  promoter       AmpR promoter: bla
   5948..6808    +  CDS            AmpR: β-lactamase; bla; confers resistance to ampicillin, carbenicillin, and related antibiotics
   6979..7567    +  rep_origin     ori: high-copy-number ColE1/pMB1/pBR322/pUC origin of replication
