[The description below was written by a language model from this plasmid's Addgene catalogue record and pLannotate feature annotations shown in this document.]
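Description:
HT107_pAAV_hSyn-DiO-SomQuasAr6a_EGFP-P2A-somCheRiff_HA is an AAV transfer plasmid for Cre-dependent, neuron-specific expression of an "Optopatch" pair: a far-red voltage indicator plus a blue-light-gated actuator. It is maintained in bacteria through a high-copy ColE1/pUC-type origin with ampicillin resistance (AmpR), and it also carries an f1 phage origin. AAV2 inverted terminal repeats flank the expression cassette so that it can be packaged into recombinant AAV. In the sequenced record the upstream ITR is annotated only as short fragments, while the downstream ITR is detected intact. The catalogue lists 7,537 bp, whereas the sequence record is 7,628 nt.

The human synapsin I (hSyn) promoter drives a DIO (double-floxed inverted open reading frame) cassette. The whole coding region lies in antisense orientation between opposing lox2272/loxP pairs, so Cre recombination flips it and locks it into the sense orientation, restricting expression to Cre-positive neurons. Read in the sense direction, the frame encodes an Archaerhodopsin-3-derived opsin (the QuasAr indicator), followed by a KCNJ2 (Kir2.1) fragment, EGFP and a Kcnb1 (Kv2.1) fragment. A P2A peptide then separates this from CheRiff, a Scherffelia dubia channelrhodopsin carrying an HA epitope and a second Kv2.1 fragment. The Kv2.1 segments presumably provide the soma targeting implied by the "som" prefix. WPRE and a bGH polyadenylation signal follow the cassette.

The plasmid name specifies QuasAr6a, while the purpose field says QuasAr6b. The feature table cannot resolve which variant is present. The construct is intended for all-optical electrophysiology, combining optical stimulation with voltage imaging in genetically defined neurons, including in mice.
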