Addgene plasmid #178826: HT107_pAAV_hSyn-DiO-SomQuasAr6a_EGFP-P2A-somCheRiff_HA
Purpose: Cre-on bicistronic expression of QuasAr6b-based Optopatch under an neuronal promoter
Depositing lab: Adam Cohen. Depositing organization: Harvard University. Publication: Video-based pooled screening yields improved far-red genetically encoded voltage indicators. Tian H, Davis HC, Wong-Campos JD, Park P, Fan LZ, Gmeiner B, Begum S, Werley CA, Borja GB, Upadhyay H, Shah H, Jacques J, Qi Y, Parot V, Deisseroth K, Cohen AE. Nat Methods. 2023 Jul;20(7):1082-1094. doi: 10.1038/s41592-022-01743-5. Epub 2023 Jan 9. PubMed 36624211.
Backbone
  Vector backbone: pAAV
  Total vector size (bp): 7537
  Vector type: Mammalian Expression, Mouse Targeting, AAV, Cre/Lox
Growth in bacteria
  Bacterial resistance: Ampicillin, 100 μg/mL
  Growth temperature: 30°C
  Growth strain: NEB Stable
  Copy number: Unknown
Gene/Insert
  Gene/Insert name: SomQuasAr6a_EGFP-P2A-somCheRiff_HA
  Promoter: hSyn
  Tag / fusion protein: EGFP; HA
  Cloning method: Gibson Cloning
  Sequencing primers: 5′ hSyn-F: GAGGAGTCGTGTCGTGCCTG; 3′ WPRE-R: CATAGCGTAAAAGGAGCAACA
Terms and licenses: Academic/Nonprofit Terms; Industry Terms: Not Available to Industry
Depositor comments: Please visit https://doi.org/10.1101/2021.11.22.469481 for bioRxiv preprint.
How to cite: HT107_pAAV_hSyn-DiO-SomQuasAr6a_EGFP-P2A-somCheRiff_HA was a gift from Adam Cohen (Addgene plasmid # 178826 ; http://n2t.net/addgene:178826 ; RRID:Addgene_178826)
